Addgene plasmid #204868: pAAV-ITR-PytR-mCherry
Purpose: Expresses pyrrolysyl tRNA and a wild-type mCherry reporter; can be packaged into AAV
Depositing lab: Abhishek Chatterjee. Depositing organization: Boston College. Publication: Virus-assisted directed evolution of enhanced suppressor tRNAs in mammalian cells. Jewel D, Kelemen RE, Huang RL, Zhu Z, Sundaresh B, Cao X, Malley K, Huang Z, Pasha M, Anthony J, van Opijnen T, Chatterjee A. Nat Methods. 2023 Jan;20(1):95-103. doi: 10.1038/s41592-022-01706-w. Epub 2022 Dec 22. PubMed 36550276.
Backbone
  Vector backbone: pAAV
  Backbone manufacturer: Cell Biolabs
  Backbone size w/o insert (bp): 5000
  Total vector size (bp): 5849
  Modifications to backbone: Replaced GFP with mCherry fluorescent reporter
  Vector type: Mammalian Expression, AAV
Growth in bacteria
  Bacterial resistance: Ampicillin, 100 μg/mL
  Growth temperature: 37°C
  Growth strain: NEB Stable
  Copy number: High Copy
Gene/Insert
  Gene/Insert name: M. mazei pyrrolysyl tRNA (alt name: PylT)
  Species: Methanosarcina mazei
  Insert size (bp): 69
  Mutation: U25C
  Promoter: U6
  Cloning method: Restriction Enzyme; 5′ cloning site BsaI (destroyed during cloning); 3′ cloning site BsaI (destroyed during cloning)
  Sequencing primers: 5′ TTATTTACCTAGGGGTACCTCGGGCAGGAAGAGGGCCTATTTCCCATG; 3′ GATGTACTGCCAAAACCGCATCACCATGGTAATAGCGATGAC
Terms and licenses: Academic/Nonprofit Terms; Industry Terms: Not Available to Industry
How to cite: pAAV-ITR-PytR-mCherry was a gift from Abhishek Chatterjee (Addgene plasmid # 204868 ; http://n2t.net/addgene:204868 ; RRID:Addgene_204868)
