[The description below was written by a language model from this plasmid's Addgene catalogue record and pLannotate feature annotations shown in this document.]
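Description:
pAAV-ITR-PytR-mCherry is an AAV transfer (cis) plasmid built on a commercial pAAV backbone for mammalian expression, in which the original GFP reporter was replaced with mCherry. It is maintained in E. coli as a high-copy plasmid through a ColE1/pUC-type origin and selected with ampicillin via the β-lactamase gene. An f1 phage origin is also present in the backbone. The catalogue lists a total size of about 5.85 kb, and the sequenced record is 5,839 nt.

The payload lies between AAV2 inverted terminal repeats, which allow the intervening DNA to be replicated and packaged into AAV particles when rep, cap and helper functions are supplied in trans. The right-hand ITR is annotated in full, whereas the left one is detected only as short fragments, which may reflect the difficulty of sequencing these repeats or a partial deletion. Inside the ITRs are two independent expression units. The first is a human U6 RNA polymerase III promoter driving the 69-nt Methanosarcina mazei pyrrolysyl tRNA (PylT) carrying a U25C mutation, inserted by BsaI-based cloning that destroyed the sites. The second is a CMV enhancer/promoter followed by a truncated β-globin intron, a wild-type mCherry coding sequence and a human growth hormone polyadenylation signal.

The tRNA cassette supplies a suppressor tRNA for genetic code expansion in mammalian cells. Because mCherry is wild type, its red fluorescence marks transfection or transduction independently of suppression. The associated work concerns virus-assisted directed evolution of improved suppressor tRNAs, in which the tRNA gene is carried in the AAV genome.
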