Features (pLannotate 1.2.2; 20 found; start..end, strand, type, name):
    101..128     +  repeat_region  AAV2 ITR (fragment): inverted terminal repeat of adeno-associated virus serotype 2 inverted
    157..184     +  repeat_region  AAV2 ITR (fragment): inverted terminal repeat of adeno-associated virus serotype 2 inverted
    301..541     +  promoter       U6 promoter: RNA polymerase III promoter for human U6 snRNA
    549..617     +  ncRNA          tRNA: Accession: RF00005 - tRNA
    798..1101    +  enhancer       CMV enhancer: human cytomegalovirus immediate early enhancer
   1102..1305    +  promoter       CMV promoter: human cytomegalovirus (CMV) immediate early promoter
   1454..1481    +  intron         CMV intron (fragment): modified intron A from human cytomegalovirus (CMV)
   1486..1832    +  intron         β-globin intron (fragment): internally truncated intron from human β-globin
   1836..1883    +  CDS            HBB (fragment): HBB_COLGU - Experimental evidence at transcript level: Swiss-Prot protein existence level 2. Involved in oxygen transport from the lung to the various peripheral tissues. From Colobus guereza (Mantled guereza) (Eastern black-and-white colobus monkey).
   1910..2617    +  CDS            mCherry: mCherry is a basic (constitutively fluorescent) red fluorescent protein published in 2004, derived from Discosoma sp.. It is reported to be a very rapidly-maturing monomer with low acid sensitivity.
   2621..2638    +  misc_feature   MCS (fragment): pUC18/19 multiple cloning site
   2675..3151    +  polyA_signal   hGH poly(A) signal: human growth hormone polyadenylation signal
   3191..3331    +  repeat_region  AAV2 ITR: inverted terminal repeat of adeno-associated virus serotype 2 inverted
   3336..3387    -  misc_feature   bom (fragment): basis of mobility region from pBR322
   3406..3861    +  rep_origin     f1 ori (sequence partly withheld): f1 bacteriophage origin of replication; arrow indicates direction of (+) strand synthesis
   3862..3911    -  misc_feature   bom (fragment): basis of mobility region from pBR322
   4013..4048    -  CDS            rop (fragment): Rop protein, which maintains plasmids at low copy number; rop
   4143..4247    +  promoter       AmpR promoter: bla
   4248..5108    +  CDS            AmpR: β-lactamase; bla; confers resistance to ampicillin, carbenicillin, and related antibiotics
   5279..28      +  rep_origin     ori (across the origin): high-copy-number ColE1/pMB1/pBR322/pUC origin of replication
>Addgene plasmid #204868 | pAAV-ITR-PytR-mCherry | addgene full sequence | sequence record 405769 | Addgene NGS Result
CTCGTCAGGGGGGCGGAGCCTATGGAAAAACGCCAGCAACGCGGCCTTTTTACGGTTCCTGGCCTTTTGC
TGGCCTTTTGCTCACATGTCCTGCAGGCAGCTGCGCGCTCGCTCGCTCACTGAGGCCGCCCGGGCGTCGG
GCGACCTTTGGTCGCCCGGCCTCAGTGAGCGAGCGAGCGCGCAGAGAGGGAGTGGCCAACTCCATCACTA
GGGGTTCCTGCGGCCGCACGCGTCTCGCGGTCCAGTAGTGATCGACACTGCTCGATCCGCTCGCACCCCT
AGGGGTACCTCGGGCAGGAAGAGGGCCTATTTCCCATGATTCCTTCATATTTGCATATACGATACAAGGC
TGTTAGAGAGATAATTAGAATTAATTTGACTGTAAACACAAAGATATTAGTACAAAATACGTGACGTAGA
AAGTAATAATTTCTTGGGTAGTTTGCAGTTTTAAAATTATGTTTTAAAATGGACTATCATATGCTTACCG
TAACTTGAAAGTATTTCGATTTCTTGGCTTTATATATCTTGTGGAAAGGACGAAACACCGGAAACCTGAT
CATGTAGATCGAACGGACTCTAAATCCGTTCAGCCGGGTTAGATTCCCGGGGTTTCCGTTTTTTGCTAGC
GGATCGACGAGAGCAGCGCGACTGGATCTGTCGCCCGTCTCAAACGCAACCCTCCGGCGGTCGCATATCA
TTCAGGACGAGCCTCAGACTCCAGCGTAACACGCGTCTAGTTATTAATAGTAATCAATTACGGGGTCATT
AGTTCATAGCCCATATATGGAGTTCCGCGTTACATAACTTACGGTAAATGGCCCGCCTGGCTGACCGCCC
AACGACCCCCGCCCATTGACGTCAATAATGACGTATGTTCCCATAGTAACGCCAATAGGGACTTTCCATT
GACGTCAATGGGTGGAGTATTTACGGTAAACTGCCCACTTGGCAGTACATCAAGTGTATCATATGCCAAG
TACGCCCCCTATTGACGTCAATGACGGTAAATGGCCCGCCTGGCATTATGCCCAGTACATGACCTTATGG
GACTTTCCTACTTGGCAGTACATCTACGTATTAGTCATCGCTATTACCATGGTGATGCGGTTTTGGCAGT
ACATCAATGGGCGTGGATAGCGGTTTGACTCACGGGGATTTCCAAGTCTCCACCCCATTGACGTCAATGG
GAGTTTGTTTTGGCACCAAAATCAACGGGACTTTCCAAAATGTCGTAACAACTCCGCCCCATTGACGCAA
ATGGGCGGTAGGCGTGTACGGTGGGAGGTCTATATAAGCAGAGCTCGTTTAGTGAACCGTCAGATCGCCT
GGAGACGCCATCCACGCTGTTTTGACCTCCATAGAAGACACCGGGACCGATCCAGCCTCCGCGGATTCGA
ATCCCGGCCGGGAACGGTGCATTGGAACGCGGATTCCCCGTGCCAAGAGTGACGTAAGTACCGCCTATAG
AGTCTATAGGCCCACAAAAAATGCTTTCTTCTTTTAATATACTTTTTTGTTTATCTTATTTCTAATACTT
TCCCTAATCTCTTTCTTTCAGGGCAATAATGATACAATGTATCATGCCTCTTTGCACCATTCTAAAGAAT
AACAGTGATAATTTCTGGGTTAAGGCAATAGCAATATTTCTGCATATAAATATTTCTGCATATAAATTGT
AACTGATGTAAGAGGTTTCATATTGCTAATAGCAGCTACAATCCAGCTACCATTCTGCTTTTATTTTATG
GTTGGGATAAGGCTGGATTATTCTGAGTCCAAGCTAGGCCCTTTTGCTAATCATGTTCATACCTCTTATC
TTCCTCCCACAGCTCCTGGGCAACGTGCTGGTCTGTGTGCTGGCCCATCACTTTGGCAAAGAATTGGGAT
TCGAACATCGATTGAATTCATGGTGAGCAAGGGCGAGGAGGATAACATGGCCATCATCAAGGAGTTCATG
CGCTTCAAGGTGCACATGGAGGGCTCCGTGAACGGCCACGAGTTCGAGATCGAGGGCGAGGGCGAGGGCC
GCCCCTACGAGGGCACCCAGACCGCCAAGCTGAAGGTGACCAAGGGTGGCCCCCTGCCCTTCGCCTGGGA
CATCCTGTCCCCTCAGTTCATGTACGGCTCCAAGGCCTACGTGAAGCACCCCGCCGACATCCCCGACTAC
TTGAAGCTGTCCTTCCCCGAGGGCTTCAAGTGGGAGCGCGTGATGAACTTCGAGGACGGCGGCGTGGTGA
CCGTGACCCAGGACTCCTCCCTGCAGGACGGCGAGTTCATCTACAAGGTGAAGCTGCGCGGCACCAACTT
CCCCTCCGACGGCCCCGTAATGCAGAAGAAGACAATGGGCTGGGAGGCCTCCTCCGAGCGGATGTACCCC
GAGGACGGCGCCCTGAAGGGCGAGATCAAGCAGAGGCTGAAGCTGAAGGACGGCGGCCACTACGACGCTG
AGGTCAAGACCACCTACAAGGCCAAGAAGCCCGTGCAGCTGCCCGGCGCCTACAACGTCAACATCAAGTT
GGACATCACCTCCCACAACGAGGACTACACCATCGTGGAACAGTACGAACGCGCCGAGGGCCGCCACTCC
ACCGGCGGCATGGACGAGCTGTACAAGTAATCTAGAGTCGACCTGCAGAAGCTTGCCTCGAGCAGCGCTG
CTCGAGAGATCTACGGGTGGCATCCCTGTGACCCCTCCCCAGTGCCTCTCCTGGCCCTGGAAGTTGCCAC
TCCAGTGCCCACCAGCCTTGTCCTAATAAAATTAAGTTGCATCATTTTGTCTGACTAGGTGTCCTTCTAT
AATATTATGGGGTGGAGGGGGGTGGTATGGAGCAAGGGGCAAGTTGGGAAGACAACCTGTAGGGCCTGCG
GGGTCTATTGGGAACCAAGCTGGAGTGCAGTGGCACAATCTTGGCTCACTGCAATCTCCGCCTCCTGGGT
TCAAGCGATTCTCCTGCCTCAGCCTCCCGAGTTGTTGGGATTCCAGGCATGCATGACCAGGCTCAGCTAA
TTTTTGTTTTTTTGGTAGAGACGGGGTTTCACCATATTGGCCAGGCTGGTCTCCAACTCCTAATCTCAGG
TGATCTACCCACCTTGGCCTCCCAAATTGCTGGGATTACAGGCGTGAACCACTGCTCCCTTCCCTGTCCT
TCTGATTTTGTAGGTAACCACGTGCGGACCGAGCGGCCGCAGGAACCCCTAGTGATGGAGTTGGCCACTC
CCTCTCTGCGCGCTCGCTCGCTCACTGAGGCCGGGCGACCAAAGGTCGCCCGACGCCCGGGCTTTGCCCG
GGCGGCCTCAGTGAGCGAGCGAGCGCGCAGCTGCCTGCAGGGGCGCCTGATGCGGTATTTTCTCCTTACG
CATCTGTGCGGTATTTCACACCGCATA
[95 nt withheld, positions 3388-3482]
T
[46 nt withheld, positions 3484-3529]
C
[141 nt withheld, positions 3531-3671]
CCTTTGACGTTGGAGTCCACGTTCTTT
[37 nt withheld, positions 3699-3735]
ACTCTATCTCGGGCTATTCTTTTGATTTATAAGGGATTTTGCCGATTTCGGTCTATTGGTTAAAAAATGA
GCTGATTTAACAAAAATTTAACGCGAATTTTAACAAAATATTAACGTTTACAATTTTATGGTGCACTCTC
AGTACAATCTGCTCTGATGCCGCATAGTTAAGCCAGCCCCGACACCCGCCAACACCCGCTGACGCGCCCT
GACGGGCTTGTCTGCTCCCGGCATCCGCTTACAGACAAGCTGTGACCGTCTCCGGGAGCTGCATGTGTCA
GAGGTTTTCACCGTCATCACCGAAACGCGCGAGACGAAAGGGCCTCGTGATACGCCTATTTTTATAGGTT
AATGTCATGATAATAATGGTTTCTTAGACGTCAGGTGGCACTTTTCGGGGAAATGTGCGCGGAACCCCTA
TTTGTTTATTTTTCTAAATACATTCAAATATGTATCCGCTCATGAGACAATAACCCTGATAAATGCTTCA
ATAATATTGAAAAAGGAAGAGTATGAGTATTCAACATTTCCGTGTCGCCCTTATTCCCTTTTTTGCGGCA
TTTTGCCTTCCTGTTTTTGCTCACCCAGAAACGCTGGTGAAAGTAAAAGATGCTGAAGATCAGTTGGGTG
CACGAGTGGGTTACATCGAACTGGATCTCAACAGCGGTAAGATCCTTGAGAGTTTTCGCCCCGAAGAACG
TTTTCCAATGATGAGCACTTTTAAAGTTCTGCTATGTGGCGCGGTATTATCCCGTATTGACGCCGGGCAA
GAGCAACTCGGTCGCCGCATACACTATTCTCAGAATGACTTGGTTGAGTACTCACCAGTCACAGAAAAGC
ATCTTACGGATGGCATGACAGTAAGAGAATTATGCAGTGCTGCCATAACCATGAGTGATAACACTGCGGC
CAACTTACTTCTGACAACGATCGGAGGACCGAAGGAGCTAACCGCTTTTTTGCACAACATGGGGGATCAT
GTAACTCGCCTTGATCGTTGGGAACCGGAGCTGAATGAAGCCATACCAAACGACGAGCGTGACACCACGA
TGCCTGTAGCAATGGCAACAACGTTGCGCAAACTATTAACTGGCGAACTACTTACTCTAGCTTCCCGGCA
ACAATTAATAGACTGGATGGAGGCGGATAAAGTTGCAGGACCACTTCTGCGCTCGGCCCTTCCGGCTGGC
TGGTTTATTGCTGATAAATCTGGAGCCGGTGAGCGTGGGTCTCGCGGTATCATTGCAGCACTGGGGCCAG
ATGGTAAGCCCTCCCGTATCGTAGTTATCTACACGACGGGGAGTCAGGCAACTATGGATGAACGAAATAG
ACAGATCGCTGAGATAGGTGCCTCACTGATTAAGCATTGGTAACTGTCAGACCAAGTTTACTCATATATA
CTTTAGATTGATTTAAAACTTCATTTTTAATTTAAAAGGATCTAGGTGAAGATCCTTTTTGATAATCTCA
TGACCAAAATCCCTTAACGTGAGTTTTCGTTCCACTGAGCGTCAGACCCCGTAGAAAAGATCAAAGGATC
TTCTTGAGATCCTTTTTTTCTGCGCGTAATCTGCTGCTTGCAAACAAAAAAACCACCGCTACCAGCGGTG
GTTTGTTTGCCGGATCAAGAGCTACCAACTCTTTTTCCGAAGGTAACTGGCTTCAGCAGAGCGCAGATAC
CAAATACTGTTCTTCTAGTGTAGCCGTAGTTAGGCCACCACTTCAAGAACTCTGTAGCACCGCCTACATA
CCTCGCTCTGCTAATCCTGTTACCAGTGGCTGCTGCCAGTGGCGATAAGTCGTGTCTTACCGGGTTGGAC
TCAAGACGATAGTTACCGGATAAGGCGCAGCGGTCGGGCTGAACGGGGGGTTCGTGCACACAGCCCAGCT
TGGAGCGAACGACCTACACCGAACTGAGATACCTACAGCGTGAGCTATGAGAAAGCGCCACGCTTCCCGA
AGGGAGAAAGGCGGACAGGTATCCGGTAAGCGGCAGGGTCGGAACAGGAGAGCGCACGAGGGAGCTTCCA
GGGGGAAACGCCTGGTATCTTTATAGTCCTGTCGGGTTTCGCCACCTCTGACTTGAGCGTCGATTTTTGT
GATG
